Addgene plasmid #63388: pFusX3-43
Purpose: Encodes RVD positions 7-9 in TALEN assembly
Depositing lab: Stephen Ekker. Depositing organization: Mayo Foundation for Medical Education and Research. Publication: FusX: A rapid one-step TALE assembly system for genome science. Ma AC, McNulty MS, Tanya PL, Jarryd CM, Martinez-Galvez G, Argue DP, Lee HB, Urban MD, Bullard CE, Blackburn PR, Man TK, Clark KJ, Ekker SC. Hum Gene Ther. 2016 Jun;27(6):451-63. doi: 10.1089/hum.2015.172 PubMed 26854857.
Backbone
  Vector backbone: FusX3
  Backbone size w/o insert (bp): 3015
  Vector type: TALEN
Growth in bacteria
  Bacterial resistance: Spectinomycin, 50 μg/mL
  Growth temperature: 37°C
  Growth strain: DH5alpha
  Copy number: High Copy
Gene/Insert
  Gene/Insert name: NN NN NN (alt name: X3_GGG)
  Species: Synthetic
  Mutation: none
  Cloning method: Restriction Enzyme; 5′ cloning site BsaI (destroyed during cloning); 3′ cloning site BsaI (destroyed during cloning)
  Sequencing primers: 5′ pCR8_F1; 3′ pCR8_R1
Terms and licenses: Academic/Nonprofit Terms; Industry Terms: Not Available to Industry
How to cite: pFusX3-43 was a gift from Stephen Ekker (Addgene plasmid # 63388 ; http://n2t.net/addgene:63388 ; RRID:Addgene_63388)
