[The description below was written by a language model from this plasmid's Addgene catalogue record.]
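Description:
pFusX3-43 is a bacterial library plasmid from the FusX system, a kit designed for rapid one-step assembly of TALE repeat arrays used in building TALENs and related TALE-based genome engineering reagents. It is built on the FusX3 backbone (recorded as about 3 kb without insert), is maintained at high copy number in E. coli and is selected with spectinomycin. The record gives no feature table, so the origin of replication and other backbone elements are not specified. The listed sequencing primers are of the pCR8 type, but the record does not state how the backbone was derived.

The insert is a synthetic, pre-assembled trimer of TALE repeats carrying the repeat-variable diresidues NN NN NN, also recorded as X3_GGG. In the TALE code, NN repeats are generally used to recognise guanine, so this module specifies the triplet GGG. Within the FusX scheme the X3 library supplies RVD positions 7 to 9 of the final array, meaning this plasmid is chosen when the target DNA sequence has GGG at those positions. The trimer was cloned using BsaI sites that were destroyed in the process. BsaI is a type IIS enzyme characteristic of Golden Gate cloning, in which modules with position-specific overhangs are ligated in a fixed order.

The plasmid carries no promoter-driven expression cassette according to the record, and it is not an end-use expression vector. It serves as an intermediate component, combined with trimer plasmids from the other positional libraries and a receiver vector to generate a complete custom TALE DNA-binding domain.
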