>Addgene plasmid #63388 | pFusX3-43 | depositor partial sequence | sequence record 105294 | pFusX3_GGG
AGTCTTAAGCGTCTCCATGGCCTGACCCCGGACCAAGTGGTGGCTATCGCCAGCAACAATGGCGGCAAGC
AAGCGCTCGAAACGGTGCAGCGGCTGTTGCCGGTGCTGTGCCAGGACCATGGCCTCACACCCGATCAGGT
CGTGGCTATCGCCAGCAACAATGGCGGCAAGCAAGCGCTCGAAACGGTGCAGCGGCTGTTGCCGGTGCTG
TGCCAGGACCATGGCCTGACCCCGGACCAAGTGGTGGCTATCGCCAGCAACAATGGCGGCAAGCAAGCGC
TCGAAACGGTGCAGCGGCTGTTGCCGGTGCTGTGCCAGGACCATGGCCTGCGAGACGTC
