>Addgene plasmid #63388 | pFusX3-43 | depositor partial sequence | sequence record 105295 | FusX3
CGTCTCCATGGCCTGACCCCGGACCAAGTGGTGGCTATCGAGACCGGCGCCGCTACGGGCGCGTCCCATT
CGCCATTCAGGCTGCGCAACTGTTGGGAAGGGCGATCGGTGCGGGCTCTTCGCTATTACGCCAGCTGGCG
AAAGGGGGATGTGCTGCAAGGCGATTAAGTTGGGAACGCCAGGGTTTTCCCAGTCACGACGTTGTAAAAC
GACGGCCAGTGAGCGCGCGTAATCGACTCACTATAGGGCGAATTGGGTACCGGGCCCCCCCTCGAGGTCC
TCCAGCTTTTGTTCCCTTTAGTGAGGGTTAATTGCGCGCTTGGCGTAATCATGGTCATAGCTGTTTCCTG
TGTGAAATTGTTATCCGCTCACAATTCCACACAACATACGAGCCGGAAGCATAAAGTGTAAAGCCTGGGG
TGCCTAATGAGTGAGCTAACTCACATTAATTGCGTTGCGCTCACTGCCCGCTTTCCACCGGTGGTCTCTG
GCGGCAAGCAAGCGCTCGAAACGGTGCAGCGGCTGTTGCCGGTGCTGTGCCAGGACCATGGCCTGCGAGA
CGTCTAGACCAGCCAGGACAGAAATGCCTCGACTTCGCTGCTACCCAAGGTTGCCGGGTGACGCACACCG
TGGAAACGGATGAAGGCACGAACCCAGTGGACATAAGCCTGTTCGGTTCGTAAGCTGTAATGCAAGTAGC
GTATGCGCTCACGCAACTGGTCCAGAACCTTGACCGAACGCAGCGGTGGTAACGGCGCAGTGGCGGTTTT
CATGGCTTGTTATGACTGTTTTTTTGGGGTACAGTCTATGCCTCGGGCATCCAAGCAGCAAGCGCGTTAC
GCCGTGGGTCGATGTTTGATGTTATGGAGCAGCAACGATGTTACGCAGCAGGGCAGTCGCCCTAAAACAA
AGTTAAACATTATGAGGGAAGCGGTGATCGCCGAAGTATCGACTCAACTATCAGAGGTAGTTGGCGTCAT
CGAGCGCCATCTCGAACCGACGTTGCTGGCCGTACATTTGTACGGCTCCGCAGTGGATGGCGGCCTGAAG
CCACACAGTGATATTGATTTGCTGGTTACGGTGACCGTAAGGCTTGATGAAACAACGCGGCGAGCTTTGA
TCAACGACCTTTTGGAAACTTCGGCTTCCCCTGGAGAGAGCGAGATTCTCCGCGCTGTAGAAGTCACCAT
TGTTGTGCACGACGACATCATTCCGTGGCGTTATCCAGCTAAGCGCGAACTGCAATTTGGAGAATGGCAG
CGCAATGACATTCTTGCAGGTATCTTCGAGCCAGCCACGATCGACATTGATCTGGCTATCTTGCTGACAA
AAGCAAGAGAACATAGCGTTGCCTTGGTAGGTCCAGCGGCGGAGGAACTCTTTGATCCGGTTCCTGAACA
GGATCTATTTGAGGCGCTAAATGAAACCTTAACGCTATGGAACTCGCCGCCCGACTGGGCTGGCGATGAG
CGAAATGTAGTGCTTACGTTGTCCCGCATTTGGTACAGCGCAGTAACCGGCAAAATCGCGCCGAAGGATG
TCGCTGCCGACTGGGCAATGGAGCGCCTGCCGGCCCAGTATCAGCCCGTCATACTTGAAGCTAGACAGGC
TTATCTTGGACAAGAAGAAGATCGCTTGGCCTCGCGCGCAGATCAGTTGGAAGAATTTGTCCACTACGTG
AAAGGCGAGATCACCAAGGTAGTCGGCAAATAACCCTCGAGCCACCCATGACCAAAATCCCTTAACGTGA
GTTACGCGTCGTTCCACTGAGCGTCAGACCCCGTAGAAAAGATCAAAGGATCTTCTTGAGATCCTTTTTT
TCTGCGCGTAATCTGCTGCTTGCAAACAAAAAAACCACCGCTACCAGCGGTGGTTTGTTTGCCGGATCAA
GAGCTACCAACTCTTTTTCCGAAGGTAACTGGCTTCAGCAGAGCGCAGATACCAAATACTGTCCTTCTAG
TGTAGCCGTAGTTAGGCCACCACTTCAAGAACTCTGTAGCACCGCCTACATACCTCGCTCTGCTAATCCT
GTTACCAGTGGCTGCTGCCAGTGGCGATAAGTCGTGTCTTACCGGGTTGGACTCAAGACGATAGTTACCG
GATAAGGCGCAGCGGTCGGGCTGAACGGGGGGTTCGTGCACACAGCCCAGCTTGGAGCGAACGACCTACA
CCGAACTGAGATACCTACAGCGTGAGCATTGAGAAAGCGCCACGCTTCCCGAAGGGAGAAAGGCGGACAG
GTATCCGGTAAGCGGCAGGGTCGGAACAGGAGAGCGCACGAGGGAGCTTCCAGGGGGAAACGCCTGGTAT
CTTTATAGTCCTGTCGGGTTTCGCCACCTCTGACTTGAGCGTCGATTTTTGTGATGCTCGTCAGGGGGGC
GGAGCCTATGGAAAAACGCCAGCAACGCGGCCTTTTTACGGTTCCTGGCCTTTTGCTGGCCTTTTGCTCA
CATGTTCTTTCCTGCGTTATCCCCTGATTCTGTGGATAACCGTATTACCGCCTTTGAGTGAGCTGATACC
GCTCGCCGCAGCCGAACGACCGAGCGCAGCGAGTCAGTGAGCGAGGAAGCGGAAGAGCGCCCAATACGCA
AACCGCCTCTCCCCGCGCGTTGGCCGATTCATTAATGCAGCTGGCACGACAGGTTTCCCGACTGGAAAGC
GGGCAGTGAGCGCAACGCAATTAATACGCGTACCGCTAGCCAGGAAGAGTTTGTAGAAACGCAAAAAGGC
CATCCGTCAGGATGGCCTTCTGCTTAGTTTGATGCCTGGCAGTTTATGGCGGGCGTCCTGCCCGCCACCC
TCCGGGCCGTTGCTTCACAACGTTCAAATCCGCTCCCGGCGGATTTGTCCTACTCAGGAGAGCGTTCACC
GACAAACAACAGATAAAACGAAAGGCCCAGTCTTCCGACTGAGCCTTTCGTTTTATTTGATGCCTGGCAG
TTCCCTACTCTCGCGTTAACGCTAGCATGGATGTTTTCCCAGTCACGACGTTGTAAAACGACGGCCAGTC
TTAAG
