>Addgene plasmid #63388 | pFusX3-43 | addgene partial sequence | sequence record 115429 | pCR8_R1 5'-cgaaccgaacaggcttatgt-3'
GTGCGTCACCCGGCAACCTTGGGTAGCAGCGAAGTCGAGGCATTTCTGTCCTGGCTGGTCTAGACGTCTC
GCAGGCCATGGTCCTGGCACAGCACCGGCAACAGCCGCTGCACCGTTTCGAGCGCTTGCTTGCCGCCATT
GTTGCTGGCGATAGCCACCACTTGGTCCGGGGTCAGGCCATGGTCCTGGCACAGCACCGGCAACAGCCGC
TGCACCGTTTCGAGCGCTTGCTTGCCGCCATTGTTGCTGGCGATAGCCACGACCTGATCGGGTGTGAGGC
CATGGTCCTGGCACAGCACCGGCAACAGCCGCTGCACCGTTTCGAGCGCTTGCTTGCCGCCATTGTTGCT
GGCGATAGCCACCACTTGGTCCGGGGTCAGGCCATGGAGACGCTTAAGACTGGCCGTCGTTTTACAACGT
CGTGACTGGGAAAACATCCATGCTAGCGTTAACGCGAGAGTAGGGAACTGCCAGGCATCAAATAAAACGA
AAGGCTCAGTCGGAAGACTGGGCCTTTCGTTTTATCTGTTGTTTGTCGGTGAACGCTCTCCTGAGTAGGA
CAAATCCGCCGGGAGCGGATTTGAACGTTGTGAAGCAACGGCCCGGAGGGTGGCGGGCAGGACGCCCGCC
ATAAACTGCCAGGCATCAAACTAAGCAGAAGGCCATCCTGACGGATGGCCTTTTT
